>Addgene plasmid #91621 | pPN094 | addgene full sequence | sequence record 180196 | Addgene NGS Result
GAGGGCCTATTTCCCATGATTCCTTCATATTTGCATATACGATACAAGGCTGTTAGAGAGATAATTGGAA
TTAATTTGACTGTAAACACAAAGATATTAGTACAAAATACGTGACGTAGAAAGTAATAATTTCTTGGGTA
GTTTGCAGTTTTAAAATTATGTTTTAAAATGGACTATCATATGCTTACCGTAACTTGAAAGTATTTCGAT
TTCTTGGCTTTATATATCTTGTGGAAAGGACGAAACACCGACCGCAATATTTAGCGCGGGGTTTTAGAGC
TAGAAATAGCAAGTTAAAATAAGGCTAGTCCGTTATCAACTTGAAAAAGTGGCACCGAGTCGGTGCTTTT
TTAAGCTTGGCGTAATCATGGTCATAGCTGTTTCCTGTGTGAAATTGTTATCCGCTCACAATTCCACACA
ACATACGAGCCGGAAGCATAAAGTGTAAAGCCTGGGGTGCCTAATGAGTGAGCTAACTCACATTAATTGC
GTTGCGCTCACTGCCCGCTTTCCAGTCGGGAAACCTGTCGTGCCAGCTGCATTAATGAATCGGCCAACGC
GCGGGGAGAGGCGGTTTGCGTATTGGGCGCTCTTCCGCTTCCTCGCTCACTGACTCGCTGCGCTCGGTCG
TTCGGCTGCGGCGAGCGGTATCAGCTCACTCAAAGGCGGTAATACGGTTATCCACAGAATCAGGGGATAA
CGCAGGAAAGAACATGTGAGCAAAAGGCCAGCAAAAGGCCAGGAACCGTAAAAAGGCCGCGTTGCTGGCG
TTTTTCCATAGGCTCCGCCCCCCTGACGAGCATCACAAAAATCGACGCTCAAGTCAGAGGTGGCGAAACC
CGACAGGACTATAAAGATACCAGGCGTTTCCCCCTGGAAGCTCCCTCGTGCGCTCTCCTGTTCCGACCCT
GCCGCTTACCGGATACCTGTCCGCCTTTCTCCCTTCGGGAAGCGTGGCGCTTTCTCATAGCTCACGCTGT
AGGTATCTCAGTTCGGTGTAGGTCGTTCGCTCCAAGCTGGGCTGTGTGCACGAACCCCCCGTTCAGCCCG
ACCGCTGCGCCTTATCCGGTAACTATCGTCTTGAGTCCAACCCGGTAAGACACGACTTATCGCCACTGGC
AGCAGCCACTGGTAACAGGATTAGCAGAGCGAGGTATGTAGGCGGTGCTACAGAGTTCTTGAAGTGGTGG
CCTAACTACGGCTACACTAGAAGAACAGTATTTGGTATCTGCGCTCTGCTGAAGCCAGTTACCTTCGGAA
AAAGAGTTGGTAGCTCTTGATCCGGCAAACAAACCACCGCTGGTAGCGGTGGTTTTTTTGTTTGCAAGCA
GCAGATTACGCGCAGAAAAAAAGGATCTCAAGAAGATCCTTTGATCTTTTCTACGGGGTCTGACGCTCAG
TGGAACGAAAACTCACGTTAAGGGATTTTGGTCATGAGATTATCAAAAAGGATCTTCACCTAGATCCTTT
TAAATTAAAAATGAAGTTTTAAATCAATCTAAAGTATATATGAGTAAACTTGGTCTGACAGTTACCAATG
CTTAATCAGTGAGGCACCTATCTCAGCGATCTGTCTATTTCGTTCATCCATAGTTGCCTGACTCCCCGTC
GTGTAGATAACTACGATACGGGAGGGCTTACCATCTGGCCCCAGTGCTGCAATGATACCGCGAGACCCAC
GCTCACCGGCTCCAGATTTATCAGCAATAAACCAGCCAGCCGGAAGGGCCGAGCGCAGAAGTGGTCCTGC
AACTTTATCCGCCTCCATCCAGTCTATTAATTGTTGCCGGGAAGCTAGAGTAAGTAGTTCGCCAGTTAAT
AGTTTGCGCAACGTTGTTGCCATTGCTACAGGCATCGTGGTGTCACGCTCGTCGTTTGGTATGGCTTCAT
TCAGCTCCGGTTCCCAACGATCAAGGCGAGTTACATGATCCCCCATGTTGTGCAAAAAAGCGGTTAGCTC
CTTCGGTCCTCCGATCGTTGTCAGAAGTAAGTTGGCCGCAGTGTTATCACTCATGGTTATGGCAGCACTG
CATAATTCTCTTACTGTCATGCCATCCGTAAGATGCTTTTCTGTGACTGGTGAGTACTCAACCAAGTCAT
TCTGAGAATAGTGTATGCGGCGACCGAGTTGCTCTTGCCCGGCGTCAATACGGGATAATACCGCGCCACA
TAGCAGAACTTTAAAAGTGCTCATCATTGGAAAACGTTCTTCGGGGCGAAAACTCTCAAGGATCTTACCG
CTGTTGAGATCCAGTTCGATGTAACCCACTCGTGCACCCAACTGATCTTCAGCATCTTTTACTTTCACCA
GCGTTTCTGGGTGAGCAAAAACAGGAAGGCAAAATGCCGCAAAAAAGGGAATAAGGGCGACACGGAAATG
TTGAATACTCATACTCTTCCTTTTTCAATATTATTGAAGCATTTATCAGGGTTATTGTCTCATGAGCGGA
TACATATTTGAATGTATTTAGAAAAATAAACAAATAGGGGTTCCGCGCACATTTCCCCGAAAAGTGCCAC
CTGACGTCTAAGAAACCATTATTATCATGACATTAACCTATAAAAATAGGCGTATCACGAGGCCCTTTCG
TCTCGCGCGTTTCGGTGATGACGGTGAAAACCTCTGACACATGCAGCTCCCGGAGACGGTCACAGCTTGT
CTGTAAGCGGATGCCGGGAGCAGACAAGCCCGTCAGGGCGCGTCAGCGGGTGTTGGCGGGTGTCGGGGCT
GGCTTAACTATGCGGCATCAGAGCAGATTGTACTGAGAGTGCACCATATGCGGTGTGAAATACCGCACAG
ATGCGTAAGGAGAAAATACCGCATCAGGCGCCATTCGCCATTCAGGCTGCGCAACTGTTGGGAAGGGCGA
TCGGTGCGGGCCTCTTCGCTATTACGCCAGCTGGCGAAAGGGGGATGTGCTGCAAGGCGATTAAGTTGGG
TAACGCCAGGGTTTTCCCAGTCACGACGTTGTAAAACGACGGCCAGTGAATTCGAGCTCGGTACCCGGGG
ATCCGTTAATTAA
Features (pLannotate 1.2.2; 13 found; start..end, strand, type, name):
      1..241     +  promoter       U6 promoter: RNA polymerase III promoter for human U6 snRNA
    271..346     +  misc_RNA       gRNA scaffold: guide RNA scaffold for the Streptococcus pyogenes CRISPR/Cas9 system
    395..411     -  protein_bind   lac operator: The lac repressor binds to the lac operator to inhibit transcription in E. coli. This inhibition can be relieved by adding lactose or isopropyl-β-D-thiogalactopyranoside (IPTG). lac repressor encoded by lacI
    419..449     -  promoter       lac promoter: promoter for the E. coli lac operon
    464..485     -  protein_bind   CAP binding site: CAP binding activates transcription in the presence of cAMP. E. coli catabolite activator protein
    498..590     -  CDS            lacI (fragment): lac repressor; lacI; The lac repressor binds to the lac operator to inhibit transcription in E. coli. This inhibition can be relieved by adding lactose or isopropyl-β-D-thiogalactopyranoside (IPTG).
    773..1361    -  rep_origin     ori: high-copy-number ColE1/pMB1/pBR322/pUC origin of replication
   1532..2392    -  CDS            AmpR: β-lactamase; bla; confers resistance to ampicillin, carbenicillin, and related antibiotics
   2393..2497    -  promoter       AmpR promoter: bla
   2592..2627    +  CDS            rop (fragment): Rop protein, which maintains plasmids at low copy number; rop
   2729..2828    +  misc_feature   bom (fragment): basis of mobility region from pBR322
   2834..2991    -  CDS            lacZα (fragment): LacZα fragment of β-galactosidase; lacZ fragment
   2988..3014    +  misc_feature   MCS (fragment): pUC18/19 multiple cloning site
