[The description below was written by a language model from this plasmid's Addgene catalogue record and pLannotate feature annotations shown in this document.]
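Description:
pPN094 is a small (about 3.0 kb) CRISPR guide RNA expression plasmid built on a pUC19 backbone carrying a human U6 promoter. It is propagated in E. coli as a high-copy plasmid through the ColE1/pUC-type origin of replication and is selected with ampicillin via the β-lactamase (AmpR) gene and its native promoter. The rest of the backbone consists of pUC19 remnants: a lac promoter, operator and CAP binding site, fragments of lacZα, lacI, rop and bom, and a residual piece of the multiple cloning site. None of these contribute to the guide RNA function. The plasmid carries no mammalian selection marker or reporter and does not encode Cas9.

The payload is a single sgRNA cassette. The U6 promoter, an RNA polymerase III promoter suited to short, uncapped transcripts, drives a roughly 20-nucleotide spacer targeting human GRIN2A, which encodes the GluN2A (NR2A) subunit of the NMDA-type glutamate receptor. The spacer is fused directly to the Streptococcus pyogenes Cas9 guide RNA scaffold. It was inserted between the promoter and scaffold as an oligonucleotide duplex using BbsI sites, which were destroyed during cloning, as is typical of this type IIS strategy. In the feature table the spacer corresponds to the unannotated gap between the promoter and the scaffold.

Because it supplies only the guide, pPN094 must be delivered together with a separate source of SpCas9 to direct cleavage at the GRIN2A locus. The associated work describes a scaled framework for CRISPR editing of human pluripotent stem cells to study genes linked to psychiatric disease, and this plasmid is the GRIN2A-targeting reagent in that context.
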