Addgene plasmid #91621: pPN094
Purpose: Express sgRNA targeting human GRIN2A
Depositing lab: Lindy Barrett. Publication: A Scaled Framework for CRISPR Editing of Human Pluripotent Stem Cells to Study Psychiatric Disease. Hazelbaker DZ, Beccard A, Bara AM, Dabkowski N, Messana A, Mazzucato P, Lam D, Manning D, Eggan K, Barrett LE. Stem Cell Reports. 2017 Oct 10;9(4):1315-1327. doi: 10.1016/j.stemcr.2017.09.006. PubMed 29020615.
Backbone
  Vector backbone: pUC19-U6 promoter
  Vector type: CRISPR
Growth in bacteria
  Bacterial resistance: Ampicillin, 100 μg/mL
  Growth temperature: 37°C
  Growth strain: DH5alpha
  Copy number: High Copy
Gene/Insert
  Gene/Insert name: GRIN2A (alt name: NM_001134407.2)
  gRNA/shRNA sequence: ACCGCAATATTTAGCGCGGG
  Species: H. sapiens (human)
  Insert size (bp): 21
  Entrez Gene: GRIN2A (a.k.a. EPND, FESD, GluN2A, LKS, NMDAR2A, NR2A)
  Promoter: U6
  Cloning method: Restriction Enzyme; 5′ cloning site BbsI (destroyed during cloning); 3′ cloning site BbsI (destroyed during cloning)
  Sequencing primers: 5′ M13F (-21)
Terms and licenses: Academic/Nonprofit Terms; Industry Terms: Not Available to Industry
How to cite: pPN094 was a gift from Lindy Barrett (Addgene plasmid # 91621 ; http://n2t.net/addgene:91621 ; RRID:Addgene_91621)
